LOCUS       Exported 10260 bp ds-DNA circular SYN 12-MAY-2021
DEFINITION  Expresses S. pyogenes CRISPR chimeric RNA element with customizable
            sgRNA from U6 promoter and Crimson reporter from EF-1a promoter.
            Lentiviral backbone..
ACCESSION   .
VERSION     .
KEYWORDS    lentiGuide-Crimson
SOURCE      synthetic DNA construct
  ORGANISM  synthetic DNA construct
REFERENCE   1 (bases 1 to 10260)
  AUTHORS   Canver MC, Smith EC, Sher F, Pinello L, Sanjana NE, Shalem O, Chen
            DD, Schupp PG, Vinjamur DS, Garcia SP, Luc S, Kurita R, Nakamura Y,
            Fujiwara Y, Maeda T, Yuan GC, Zhang F, Orkin SH, Bauer DE
  TITLE     BCL11A enhancer dissection by Cas9-mediated in situ saturating
            mutagenesis.
  JOURNAL   Nature. 2015 Sep 16. doi: 10.1038/nature15521.
  PUBMED    26375006
REFERENCE   2 (bases 1 to 10260)
  AUTHORS   .
  TITLE     Direct Submission
  JOURNAL   Exported May 12, 2021 from SnapGene Server 1.1.58
            http://www.snapgene.com
FEATURES             Location/Qualifiers
     source          1..10260
                     /organism="synthetic DNA construct"
                     /mol_type="other DNA"
     promoter        87..1264
                     /label=EF-1-alpha promoter
                     /note="strong constitutive promoter for human elongation
                     factor EF-1-alpha"
     intron          318..1255
                     /label=EF-1-alpha intron A
                     /note="intron upstream of the start codon of human
                     EF-1-alpha"
     primer_bind     1212..1232
                     /label=EF1a-F
                     /note="Human elongation factor-1a promoter, forward primer"
     regulatory      1271..1280
                     /regulatory_class="other"
                     /note="vertebrate consensus sequence for strong initiation
                     of translation (Kozak, 1987)"
     CDS             1277..1954
                     /codon_start=1
                     /product="far-red noncytotoxic tetrameric variant of DsRed
                     fluorescent protein (Strack et al., 2009)"
                     /label=E2-Crimson
                     /note="mammalian codon-optimized"
                     /translation="MDSTENVIKPFMRFKVHMEGSVNGHEFEIEGVGEGKPYEGTQTAK
                     LQVTKGGPLPFAWDILSPQFFYGSKAYIKHPADIPDYLKQSFPEGFKWERVMNFEDGGV
                     VTVTQDSSLQDGTLIYHVKFIGVNFPSDGPVMQKKTLGWEPSTERNYPRDGVLKGENHM
                     ALKLKGGGHYLCEFKSIYMAKKPVKLPGYHYVDYKLDITSHNEDYTVVEQYERAEARHH
                     LFQ"
     primer_bind     1675..1694
                     /label=mCherry-F
                     /note="mCherry, forward primer"
     misc_feature    1970..2558
                     /label=WPRE
                     /note="woodchuck hepatitis virus posttranscriptional
                     regulatory element"
     primer_bind     complement(2023..2043)
                     /label=WPRE-R
                     /note="WPRE, reverse primer"
     CDS             complement(2441..2452)
                     /codon_start=1
                     /product="Factor Xa recognition and cleavage site"
                     /label=Factor Xa site
                     /translation="IEGR"
     LTR             2630..2863
                     /label=3' LTR (Delta-U3)
                     /note="self-inactivating 3' long terminal repeat (LTR) from
                     HIV-1"
     polyA_signal    2941..3062
                     /label=SV40 poly(A) signal
                     /note="SV40 polyadenylation signal"
     primer_bind     complement(2978..2997)
                     /label=SV40pA-R
                     /note="SV40 polyA, reverse primer"
     primer_bind     3032..3051
                     /label=EBV-rev
                     /note="SV40 polyA terminator, reverse primer"
     rep_origin      3102..3237
                     /label=SV40 ori
                     /note="SV40 origin of replication"
     primer_bind     3164..3183
                     /label=SV40pro-F
                     /note="SV40 promoter/origin, forward primer"
     primer_bind     complement(3257..3276)
                     /label=T7
                     /note="T7 promoter, forward primer"
     promoter        complement(3258..3276)
                     /label=T7 promoter
                     /note="promoter for bacteriophage T7 RNA polymerase"
     primer_bind     complement(3286..3303)
                     /label=M13 Forward
                     /note="In lacZ gene. Also called M13-F20 or M13 (-21)
                     Forward"
     primer_bind     complement(3286..3302)
                     /label=M13 fwd
                     /note="common sequencing primer, one of multiple similar
                     variants"
     primer_bind     complement(3295..3317)
                     /label=M13/pUC Forward
                     /note="In lacZ gene"
     rep_origin      3444..3899
                     /direction=RIGHT
                     /label=f1 ori
                     /note="f1 bacteriophage origin of replication; arrow
                     indicates direction of (+) strand synthesis"
     primer_bind     complement(3531..3550)
                     /label=F1ori-R
                     /note="F1 origin, reverse primer"
     primer_bind     3741..3762
                     /label=F1ori-F
                     /note="F1 origin, forward primer"
     promoter        3925..4029
                     /gene="bla"
                     /label=AmpR promoter
     CDS             4030..4890
                     /codon_start=1
                     /gene="bla"
                     /product="beta-lactamase"
                     /label=AmpR
                     /note="confers resistance to ampicillin, carbenicillin, and
                     related antibiotics"
                     /translation="MSIQHFRVALIPFFAAFCLPVFAHPETLVKVKDAEDQLGARVGYI
                     ELDLNSGKILESFRPEERFPMMSTFKVLLCGAVLSRIDAGQEQLGRRIHYSQNDLVEYS
                     PVTEKHLTDGMTVRELCSAAITMSDNTAANLLLTTIGGPKELTAFLHNMGDHVTRLDRW
                     EPELNEAIPNDERDTTMPVAMATTLRKLLTGELLTLASRQQLIDWMEADKVAGPLLRSA
                     LPAGWFIADKSGAGERGSRGIIAALGPDGKPSRIVVIYTTGSQATMDERNRQIAEIGAS
                     LIKHW"
     primer_bind     complement(4248..4267)
                     /label=Amp-R
                     /note="Ampicillin resistance gene, reverse primer"
     rep_origin      5061..5649
                     /direction=RIGHT
                     /label=ori
                     /note="high-copy-number ColE1/pMB1/pBR322/pUC origin of
                     replication"
     primer_bind     5550..5569
                     /label=pBR322ori-F
                     /note="pBR322 origin, forward primer"
     primer_bind     5803..5820
                     /label=L4440
                     /note="L4440 vector, forward primer"
     protein_bind    5937..5958
                     /label=CAP binding site
                     /bound_moiety="E. coli catabolite activator protein"
                     /note="CAP binding activates transcription in the presence
                     of cAMP."
     promoter        5973..6003
                     /label=lac promoter
                     /note="promoter for the E. coli lac operon"
     protein_bind    6011..6027
                     /label=lac operator
                     /bound_moiety="lac repressor encoded by lacI"
                     /note="The lac repressor binds to the lac operator to
                     inhibit transcription in E. coli. This inhibition can be
                     relieved by adding lactose or
                     isopropyl-beta-D-thiogalactopyranoside (IPTG)."
     primer_bind     6016..6038
                     /label=M13/pUC Reverse
                     /note="In lacZ gene"
     primer_bind     6035..6051
                     /label=M13 rev
                     /note="common sequencing primer, one of multiple similar
                     variants"
     primer_bind     6035..6051
                     /label=M13 Reverse
                     /note="In lacZ gene. Also called M13-rev"
     primer_bind     6070..6090
                     /label=T3
                     /note="T3 promoter, forward primer"
     promoter        6072..6090
                     /label=T3 promoter
                     /note="promoter for bacteriophage T3 RNA polymerase"
     promoter        6118..6344
                     /label=RSV promoter
                     /note="Rous sarcoma virus enhancer/promoter"
     LTR             6345..6525
                     /label=5' LTR (truncated)
                     /note="truncated 5' long terminal repeat (LTR) from HIV-1"
     misc_feature    6572..6697
                     /label=HIV-1 Psi
                     /note="packaging signal of human immunodeficiency virus
                     type 1"
     misc_feature    7190..7423
                     /label=RRE
                     /note="The Rev response element (RRE) of HIV-1 allows for
                     Rev-dependent mRNA export from the nucleus to the
                     cytoplasm."
     CDS             7608..7652
                     /codon_start=1
                     /product="antigenic peptide corresponding to amino acids
                     655 to 669 of the HIV envelope protein gp41 (Lutje Hulsik
                     et al., 2013)"
                     /label=gp41 peptide
                     /note="recognized by the 2H10 single-chain llama nanobody"
                     /translation="KNEQELLELDKWASL"
     promoter        7830..8070
                     /label=U6 promoter
                     /note="RNA polymerase III promoter for human U6 snRNA"
     primer_bind     7830..7850
                     /label=hU6-F
                     /note="Human U6 promoter, forward primer"
     primer_bind     8001..8020
                     /label=LKO.1 5'
                     /note="Human U6 promoter, forward primer"
     misc_RNA        9960..10035
                     /label=gRNA scaffold
                     /note="guide RNA scaffold for the Streptococcus pyogenes
                     CRISPR/Cas9 system"
     misc_feature    10091..10208
                     /label=cPPT/CTS
                     /note="central polypurine tract and central termination
                     sequence of HIV-1"
ORIGIN
        1 cccgggtgca aagatggata aagttttaaa cagagaggaa tctttgcagc taatggacct
       61 tctaggtctt gaaaggagtg ggaattggct ccggtgcccg tcagtgggca gagcgcacat
      121 cgcccacagt ccccgagaag ttggggggag gggtcggcaa ttgatccggt gcctagagaa
      181 ggtggcgcgg ggtaaactgg gaaagtgatg tcgtgtactg gctccgcctt tttcccgagg
      241 gtgggggaga accgtatata agtgcagtag tcgccgtgaa cgttcttttt cgcaacgggt
      301 ttgccgccag aacacaggta agtgccgtgt gtggttcccg cgggcctggc ctctttacgg
      361 gttatggccc ttgcgtgcct tgaattactt ccactggctg cagtacgtga ttcttgatcc
      421 cgagcttcgg gttggaagtg ggtgggagag ttcgaggcct tgcgcttaag gagccccttc
      481 gcctcgtgct tgagttgagg cctggcctgg gcgctggggc cgccgcgtgc gaatctggtg
      541 gcaccttcgc gcctgtctcg ctgctttcga taagtctcta gccatttaaa atttttgatg
      601 acctgctgcg acgctttttt tctggcaaga tagtcttgta aatgcgggcc aagatctgca
      661 cactggtatt tcggtttttg gggccgcggg cggcgacggg gcccgtgcgt cccagcgcac
      721 atgttcggcg aggcggggcc tgcgagcgcg gccaccgaga atcggacggg ggtagtctca
      781 agctggccgg cctgctctgg tgcctggcct cgcgccgccg tgtatcgccc cgccctgggc
      841 ggcaaggctg gcccggtcgg caccagttgc gtgagcggaa agatggccgc ttcccggccc
      901 tgctgcaggg agctcaaaat ggaggacgcg gcgctcggga gagcgggcgg gtgagtcacc
      961 cacacaaagg aaaagggcct ttccgtcctc agccgtcgct tcatgtgact ccacggagta
     1021 ccgggcgccg tccaggcacc tcgattagtt ctcgagcttt tggagtacgt cgtctttagg
     1081 ttggggggag gggttttatg cgatggagtt tccccacact gagtgggtgg agactgaagt
     1141 taggccagct tggcacttga tgtaattctc cttggaattt gccctttttg agtttggatc
     1201 ttggttcatt ctcaagcctc agacagtggt tcaaagtttt tttcttccat ttcaggtgtc
     1261 gtgacgtacg gccaccatgg atagcactga gaacgtcatc aagcccttca tgcgcttcaa
     1321 ggtgcacatg gagggctccg tgaacggcca cgagttcgag atcgagggcg tgggcgaggg
     1381 caagccctac gagggcaccc agaccgccaa gctgcaagtg accaagggcg gccccctgcc
     1441 cttcgcctgg gacatcctgt ccccccagtt cttctacggc tccaaggcgt acatcaagca
     1501 ccccgccgac atccccgact acctcaagca gtccttcccc gagggcttca agtgggagcg
     1561 cgtgatgaac ttcgaggacg gcggcgtggt gaccgtgacc caggactcct ccctgcagga
     1621 cggcaccctc atctaccacg tgaagttcat cggcgtgaac ttcccctccg acggccccgt
     1681 aatgcagaag aagactctgg gctgggagcc ctccactgag cgcaactacc cccgcgacgg
     1741 cgtgctgaag ggcgagaacc acatggcgct gaagctgaag ggcggcggcc actacctgtg
     1801 tgagttcaag tccatctaca tggccaagaa gcccgtgaag ctgcccggct accactacgt
     1861 ggactacaag ctcgacatca cctcccacaa cgaggactac accgtggtgg agcagtacga
     1921 gcgcgccgag gcccgccacc acctgttcca gtagacgcgt taagtcgaca atcaacctct
     1981 ggattacaaa atttgtgaaa gattgactgg tattcttaac tatgttgctc cttttacgct
     2041 atgtggatac gctgctttaa tgcctttgta tcatgctatt gcttcccgta tggctttcat
     2101 tttctcctcc ttgtataaat cctggttgct gtctctttat gaggagttgt ggcccgttgt
     2161 caggcaacgt ggcgtggtgt gcactgtgtt tgctgacgca acccccactg gttggggcat
     2221 tgccaccacc tgtcagctcc tttccgggac tttcgctttc cccctcccta ttgccacggc
     2281 ggaactcatc gccgcctgcc ttgcccgctg ctggacaggg gctcggctgt tgggcactga
     2341 caattccgtg gtgttgtcgg ggaaatcatc gtcctttcct tggctgctcg cctgtgttgc
     2401 cacctggatt ctgcgcggga cgtccttctg ctacgtccct tcggccctca atccagcgga
     2461 ccttccttcc cgcggcctgc tgccggctct gcggcctctt ccgcgtcttc gccttcgccc
     2521 tcagacgagt cggatctccc tttgggccgc ctccccgcgt cgactttaag accaatgact
     2581 tacaaggcag ctgtagatct tagccacttt ttaaaagaaa aggggggact ggaagggcta
     2641 attcactccc aacgaagaca agatctgctt tttgcttgta ctgggtctct ctggttagac
     2701 cagatctgag cctgggagct ctctggctaa ctagggaacc cactgcttaa gcctcaataa
     2761 agcttgcctt gagtgcttca agtagtgtgt gcccgtctgt tgtgtgactc tggtaactag
     2821 agatccctca gaccctttta gtcagtgtgg aaaatctcta gcagtacgta tagtagttca
     2881 tgtcatctta ttattcagta tttataactt gcaaagaaat gaatatcaga gagtgagagg
     2941 aacttgttta ttgcagctta taatggttac aaataaagca atagcatcac aaatttcaca
     3001 aataaagcat ttttttcact gcattctagt tgtggtttgt ccaaactcat caatgtatct
     3061 tatcatgtct ggctctagct atcccgcccc taactccgcc catcccgccc ctaactccgc
     3121 ccagttccgc ccattctccg ccccatggct gactaatttt ttttatttat gcagaggccg
     3181 aggccgcctc ggcctctgag ctattccaga agtagtgagg aggctttttt ggaggcctag
     3241 ggacgtaccc aattcgccct atagtgagtc gtattacgcg cgctcactgg ccgtcgtttt
     3301 acaacgtcgt gactgggaaa accctggcgt tacccaactt aatcgccttg cagcacatcc
     3361 ccctttcgcc agctggcgta atagcgaaga ggcccgcacc gatcgccctt cccaacagtt
     3421 gcgcagcctg aatggcgaat gggnnnnnnn nnnnnnnnnn nnnnnnnnnn nnnnnnnnnn
     3481 nnnnnnnnnn nnnnnnnnnn nnnnnnnnnn nnnnnnnnnn nnnnnnnnnn nnnnnnnnnn
     3541 nnnnnnnnnn nnnnnnnnnn nnnnnnncnn nnnnnnnnnn nnnnnnnnnn nnnnnnnnnn
     3601 nnnnnnnnnn nnnnnnnnnn nnnnnnnnnn nnnnnnnnnn nnnnnnnnnn nnnnnnnnna
     3661 nnnnnnnnnn nnnnnnnnnn nnnnnnnnnn nnnnnnnnnn nnnnnnnnnc ctttgacgtt
     3721 ggagtccacg ttctttaata gtggactctt gttccaaact ggaacaacac tcaaccctat
     3781 ctcggtctat tcttttgatt tataagggat tttgccgatt tcggcctatt ggttaaaaaa
     3841 tgagctgatt taacaaaaat ttaacgcgaa ttttaacaaa atattaacgc ttacaattta
     3901 ggtggcactt ttcggggaaa tgtgcgcgga acccctattt gtttattttt ctaaatacat
     3961 tcaaatatgt atccgctcat gagacaataa ccctgataaa tgcttcaata atattgaaaa
     4021 aggaagagta tgagtattca acatttccgt gtcgccctta ttcccttttt tgcggcattt
     4081 tgccttcctg tttttgctca cccagaaacg ctggtgaaag taaaagatgc tgaagatcag
     4141 ttgggtgcac gagtgggtta catcgaactg gatctcaaca gcggtaagat ccttgagagt
     4201 tttcgccccg aagaacgttt tccaatgatg agcactttta aagttctgct atgtggcgcg
     4261 gtattatccc gtattgacgc cgggcaagag caactcggtc gccgcataca ctattctcag
     4321 aatgacttgg ttgagtactc accagtcaca gaaaagcatc ttacggatgg catgacagta
     4381 agagaattat gcagtgctgc cataaccatg agtgataaca ctgcggccaa cttacttctg
     4441 acaacgatcg gaggaccgaa ggagctaacc gcttttttgc acaacatggg ggatcatgta
     4501 actcgccttg atcgttggga accggagctg aatgaagcca taccaaacga cgagcgtgac
     4561 accacgatgc ctgtagcaat ggcaacaacg ttgcgcaaac tattaactgg cgaactactt
     4621 actctagctt cccggcaaca attaatagac tggatggagg cggataaagt tgcaggacca
     4681 cttctgcgct cggcccttcc ggctggctgg tttattgctg ataaatctgg agccggtgag
     4741 cgtgggtctc gcggtatcat tgcagcactg gggccagatg gtaagccctc ccgtatcgta
     4801 gttatctaca cgacggggag tcaggcaact atggatgaac gaaatagaca gatcgctgag
     4861 ataggtgcct cactgattaa gcattggtaa ctgtcagacc aagtttactc atatatactt
     4921 tagattgatt taaaacttca tttttaattt aaaaggatct aggtgaagat cctttttgat
     4981 aatctcatga ccaaaatccc ttaacgtgag ttttcgttcc actgagcgtc agaccccgta
     5041 gaaaagatca aaggatcttc ttgagatcct ttttttctgc gcgtaatctg ctgcttgcaa
     5101 acaaaaaaac caccgctacc agcggtggtt tgtttgccgg atcaagagct accaactctt
     5161 tttccgaagg taactggctt cagcagagcg cagataccaa atactgttct tctagtgtag
     5221 ccgtagttag gccaccactt caagaactct gtagcaccgc ctacatacct cgctctgcta
     5281 atcctgttac cagtggctgc tgccagtggc gataagtcgt gtcttaccgg gttggactca
     5341 agacgatagt taccggataa ggcgcagcgg tcgggctgaa cggggggttc gtgcacacag
     5401 cccagcttgg agcgaacgac ctacaccgaa ctgagatacc tacagcgtga gctatgagaa
     5461 agcgccacgc ttcccgaagg gagaaaggcg gacaggtatc cggtaagcgg cagggtcgga
     5521 acaggagagc gcacgaggga gcttccaggg ggaaacgcct ggtatcttta tagtcctgtc
     5581 gggtttcgcc acctctgact tgagcgtcga tttttgtgat gctcgtcagg ggggcggagc
     5641 ctatggaaaa acgccagcaa cgcggccttt ttacggttcc tggccttttg ctggcctttt
     5701 gctcacatgt tctttcctgc gttatcccct gattctgtgg ataaccgtat taccgccttt
     5761 gagtgagctg ataccgctcg ccgcagccga acgaccgagc gcagcgagtc agtgagcgag
     5821 gaagcggaag agcgcccaat acgcaaaccg cctctccccg cgcgttggcc gattcattaa
     5881 tgcagctggc acgacaggtt tcccgactgg aaagcgggca gtgagcgcaa cgcaattaat
     5941 gtgagttagc tcactcatta ggcaccccag gctttacact ttatgcttcc ggctcgtatg
     6001 ttgtgtggaa ttgtgagcgg ataacaattt cacacaggaa acagctatga ccatgattac
     6061 gccaagcgcg caattaaccc tcactaaagg gaacaaaagc tggagctgca agcttaatgt
     6121 agtcttatgc aatactcttg tagtcttgca acatggtaac gatgagttag caacatgcct
     6181 tacaaggaga gaaaaagcac cgtgcatgcc gattggtgga agtaaggtgg tacgatcgtg
     6241 ccttattagg aaggcaacag acgggtctga catggattgg acgaaccact gaattgccgc
     6301 attgcagaga tattgtattt aagtgcctag ctcgatacat aaacgggtct ctctggttag
     6361 accagatctg agcctgggag ctctctggct aactagggaa cccactgctt aagcctcaat
     6421 aaagcttgcc ttgagtgctt caagtagtgt gtgcccgtct gttgtgtgac tctggtaact
     6481 agagatccct cagacccttt tagtcagtgt ggaaaatctc tagcagtggc gcccgaacag
     6541 ggacttgaaa gcgaaaggga aaccagagga gctctctcga cgcaggactc ggcttgctga
     6601 agcgcgcacg gcaagaggcg aggggcggcg actggtgagt acgccaaaaa ttttgactag
     6661 cggaggctag aaggagagag atgggtgcga gagcgtcagt attaagcggg ggagaattag
     6721 atcgcgatgg gaaaaaattc ggttaaggcc agggggaaag aaaaaatata aattaaaaca
     6781 tatagtatgg gcaagcaggg agctagaacg attcgcagtt aatcctggcc tgttagaaac
     6841 atcagaaggc tgtagacaaa tactgggaca gctacaacca tcccttcaga caggatcaga
     6901 agaacttaga tcattatata atacagtagc aaccctctat tgtgtgcatc aaaggataga
     6961 gataaaagac accaaggaag ctttagacaa gatagaggaa gagcaaaaca aaagtaagac
     7021 caccgcacag caagcggccg ctgatcttca gacctggagg aggagatatg agggacaatt
     7081 ggagaagtga attatataaa tataaagtag taaaaattga accattagga gtagcaccca
     7141 ccaaggcaaa gagaagagtg gtgcagagag aaaaaagagc agtgggaata ggagctttgt
     7201 tccttgggtt cttgggagca gcaggaagca ctatgggcgc agcgtcaatg acgctgacgg
     7261 tacaggccag acaattattg tctggtatag tgcagcagca gaacaatttg ctgagggcta
     7321 ttgaggcgca acagcatctg ttgcaactca cagtctgggg catcaagcag ctccaggcaa
     7381 gaatcctggc tgtggaaaga tacctaaagg atcaacagct cctggggatt tggggttgct
     7441 ctggaaaact catttgcacc actgctgtgc cttggaatgc tagttggagt aataaatctc
     7501 tggaacagat ttggaatcac acgacctgga tggagtggga cagagaaatt aacaattaca
     7561 caagcttaat acactcctta attgaagaat cgcaaaacca gcaagaaaag aatgaacaag
     7621 aattattgga attagataaa tgggcaagtt tgtggaattg gtttaacata acaaattggc
     7681 tgtggtatat aaaattattc ataatgatag taggaggctt ggtaggttta agaatagttt
     7741 ttgctgtact ttctatagtg aatagagtta ggcagggata ttcaccatta tcgtttcaga
     7801 cccacctccc aaccccgagg ggacccagag agggcctatt tcccatgatt ccttcatatt
     7861 tgcatatacg atacaaggct gttagagaga taattagaat taatttgact gtaaacacaa
     7921 agatattagt acaaaatacg tgacgtagaa agtaataatt tcttgggtag tttgcagttt
     7981 taaaattatg ttttaaaatg gactatcata tgcttaccgt aacttgaaag tatttcgatt
     8041 tcttggcttt atatatcttg tggaaaggac gaaacaccgg agacggttgt aaatgagcac
     8101 acaaaataca catgctaaaa tattatattc tatgaccttt ataaaatcaa ccaaaatctt
     8161 ctttttaata actttagtat caataattag aatttttatg ttcctttttg caaactttta
     8221 ataaaaatga gcaaaataaa aaaacgctag ttttagtaac tcgcgttgtt ttcttcacct
     8281 ttaataatag ctactccacc acttgttcct aagcggtcag ctcctgcttc aatcattttt
     8341 tgagcatctt caaatgttct aactccacca gctgctttaa ctaaagcatt gtctttaaca
     8401 actgacttca ttagtttaac atcttcaaat gttgcacctg attttgaaaa tcctgttgat
     8461 gttttaacaa attctaatcc agcttcaaca gctatttcac aagctttcat gatttcttct
     8521 tttgttaata aacaattttc cataatacat ttaacaacat gtgatccagc tgcttttttt
     8581 acagctttca tgtcttctaa aactaattca taatttttgt cttttaatgc accaatattt
     8641 aataccatat caatttctgt tgcaccatct ttaattgctt cagaaacttc gaatgctttt
     8701 gtagctgttg tgcatgcacc tagaggaaaa cctacaacat ttgttattcc tacatttgtg
     8761 ccttttaata attctttaca atagcttgtt caatatgaat taacacaaac tgttgcaaaa
     8821 tcaaattcaa ttgcttcatc acataattgt ttaatttcag ctttcgtagc atcttgtttt
     8881 aataatgtgt gatctatata tttgtttagt ttcatttttt ctcctatata ttcattttta
     8941 attttaattc tttaataatt tcgtctactt taactttagc gttttgaaca gattcaccaa
     9001 cacctataaa ataaattttt agtttaggtt cagttccact tgggcgaaca gcaaatcatg
     9061 acttatcttc taaataaaat tttagtaagt cttgtcctgg catattatac attccatcga
     9121 tgtagtcttc aacattaaca actttaagtc cagcaatttg agttaagggt gttgctctca
     9181 atgatttcat taatggttca atttttaatt tcttttcttc tggtttaaaa ttcaagttta
     9241 aagtgaaagt gtaatatgca cccatttctt taaataaatc ttctaaatag tctactaatg
     9301 ttttattttg ttttttataa aatcaagcag cctctgctat taatatagaa gcttgtattc
     9361 catctttatc tctagctgag tcatcaatta catatccata actttcttca taagcaaaaa
     9421 caaaatttaa tccgttatct tcttctttag caatttctct acccattcat ttaaatccag
     9481 ttaaagtttt tacaatatta actccatatt tttcatgagc gattctatca cccaaatcac
     9541 ttgttacaaa acttgaatat agagccggat tttttggaat gctatttaag cgttttagat
     9601 ttgataattt tcaatcaatt aaaattggtc ctgtttgatt tccatctaat cttacaaaat
     9661 gaccatcatg ttttattgcc attccaaatc tgtcagcatc tgggtcattc ataataataa
     9721 tatctgcatc atgtttaata ccatattcaa gcggtatttt tcatgcagga tcaaattctg
     9781 gatttggatt tacaacattt ttaaatgttt catcttcaaa tgcatgctct tcaacctcaa
     9841 taacgttata tcctgattca cgtaatattt ttggggtaaa tttagttcct gttccattaa
     9901 ctgcgctaaa aataattttt aaatcttttt tagcttcttg ctcttttttg tacgtctctg
     9961 ttttagagct agaaatagca agttaaaata aggctagtcc gttatcaact tgaaaaagtg
    10021 gcaccgagtc ggtgcttttt taagcttggc gtaactagat cttgagacaa atggcagtat
    10081 tcatccacaa ttttaaaaga aaagggggga ttggggggta cagtgcaggg gaaagaatag
    10141 tagacataat agcaacagac atacaaacta aagaattaca aaaacaaatt acaaaaattc
    10201 aaaattttcg ggtttattac agggacagca gagatccact ttggcgccgg ctcgaggggg
//
