>Addgene plasmid #70683 | lentiGuide-Crimson | addgene full sequence | sequence record 217910 | Addgene NGS Result
CGTACGGCCACCATGGATAGCACTGAGAACGTCATCAAGCCCTTCATGCGCTTCAAGGTGCACATGGAGG
GCTCCGTGAACGGCCACGAGTTCGAGATCGAGGGCGTGGGCGAGGGCAAGCCCTACGAGGGCACCCAGAC
CGCCAAGCTGCAAGTGACCAAGGGCGGCCCCCTGCCCTTCGCCTGGGACATCCTGTCCCCCCAGTTCTTC
TACGGCTCCAAGGCGTACATCAAGCACCCCGCCGACATCCCCGACTACCTCAAGCAGTCCTTCCCCGAGG
GCTTCAAGTGGGAGCGCGTGATGAACTTCGAGGACGGCGGCGTGGTGACCGTGACCCAGGACTCCTCCCT
GCAGGACGGCACCCTCATCTACCACGTGAAGTTCATCGGCGTGAACTTCCCCTCCGACGGCCCCGTAATG
CAGAAGAAGACTCTGGGCTGGGAGCCCTCCACTGAGCGCAACTACCCCCGCGACGGCGTGCTGAAGGGCG
AGAACCACATGGCGCTGAAGCTGAAGGGCGGCGGCCACTACCTGTGTGAGTTCAAGTCCATCTACATGGC
CAAGAAGCCCGTGAAGCTGCCCGGCTACCACTACGTGGACTACAAGCTCGACATCACCTCCCACAACGAG
GACTACACCGTGGTGGAGCAGTACGAGCGCGCCGAGGCCCGCCACCACCTGTTCCAGTAGACGCGTTAAG
TCGACAATCAACCTCTGGATTACAAAATTTGTGAAAGATTGACTGGTATTCTTAACTATGTTGCTCCTTT
TACGCTATGTGGATACGCTGCTTTAATGCCTTTGTATCATGCTATTGCTTCCCGTATGGCTTTCATTTTC
TCCTCCTTGTATAAATCCTGGTTGCTGTCTCTTTATGAGGAGTTGTGGCCCGTTGTCAGGCAACGTGGCG
TGGTGTGCACTGTGTTTGCTGACGCAACCCCCACTGGTTGGGGCATTGCCACCACCTGTCAGCTCCTTTC
CGGGACTTTCGCTTTCCCCCTCCCTATTGCCACGGCGGAACTCATCGCCGCCTGCCTTGCCCGCTGCTGG
ACAGGGGCTCGGCTGTTGGGCACTGACAATTCCGTGGTGTTGTCGGGGAAATCATCGTCCTTTCCTTGGC
TGCTCGCCTGTGTTGCCACCTGGATTCTGCGCGGGACGTCCTTCTGCTACGTCCCTTCGGCCCTCAATCC
AGCGGACCTTCCTTCCCGCGGCCTGCTGCCGGCTCTGCGGCCTCTTCCGCGTCTTCGCCTTCGCCCTCAG
ACGAGTCGGATCTCCCTTTGGGCCGCCTCCCCGCGTCGACTTTAAGACCAATGACTTACAAGGCAGCTGT
AGATCTTAGCCACTTTTTAAAAGAAAAGGGGGGACTGGAAGGGCTAATTCACTCCCAACGAAGACAAGAT
CTGCTTTTTGCTTGTACTGGGTCTCTCTGGTTAGACCAGATCTGAGCCTGGGAGCTCTCTGGCTAACTAG
GGAACCCACTGCTTAAGCCTCAATAAAGCTTGCCTTGAGTGCTTCAAGTAGTGTGTGCCCGTCTGTTGTG
TGACTCTGGTAACTAGAGATCCCTCAGACCCTTTTAGTCAGTGTGGAAAATCTCTAGCAGTACGTATAGT
AGTTCATGTCATCTTATTATTCAGTATTTATAACTTGCAAAGAAATGAATATCAGAGAGTGAGAGGAACT
TGTTTATTGCAGCTTATAATGGTTACAAATAAAGCAATAGCATCACAAATTTCACAAATAAAGCATTTTT
TTCACTGCATTCTAGTTGTGGTTTGTCCAAACTCATCAATGTATCTTATCATGTCTGGCTCTAGCTATCC
CGCCCCTAACTCCGCCCATCCCGCCCCTAACTCCGCCCAGTTCCGCCCATTCTCCGCCCCATGGCTGACT
AATTTTTTTTATTTATGCAGAGGCCGAGGCCGCCTCGGCCTCTGAGCTATTCCAGAAGTAGTGAGGAGGC
TTTTTTGGAGGCCTAGGGACGTACCCAATTCGCCCTATAGTGAGTCGTATTACGCGCGCTCACTGGCCGT
CGTTTTACAACGTCGTGACTGGGAAAACCCTGGCGTTACCCAACTTAATCGCCTTGCAGCACATCCCCCT
TTCGCCAGCTGGCGTAATAGCGAAGAGGCCCGCACCGATCGCCCTTCCCAACAGTTGCGCAGCCTGAATG
GCGAATGGG
[124 nt withheld, positions 2180-2303]
C
[91 nt withheld, positions 2305-2395]
A
[49 nt withheld, positions 2397-2445]
CCTTTGACGTTGGAGTCCACGTTCTTTAATAGTGGACTCTTGTTCCAAACTGGAACAACACTCAACCCTA
TCTCGGTCTATTCTTTTGATTTATAAGGGATTTTGCCGATTTCGGCCTATTGGTTAAAAAATGAGCTGAT
TTAACAAAAATTTAACGCGAATTTTAACAAAATATTAACGCTTACAATTTAGGTGGCACTTTTCGGGGAA
ATGTGCGCGGAACCCCTATTTGTTTATTTTTCTAAATACATTCAAATATGTATCCGCTCATGAGACAATA
ACCCTGATAAATGCTTCAATAATATTGAAAAAGGAAGAGTATGAGTATTCAACATTTCCGTGTCGCCCTT
ATTCCCTTTTTTGCGGCATTTTGCCTTCCTGTTTTTGCTCACCCAGAAACGCTGGTGAAAGTAAAAGATG
CTGAAGATCAGTTGGGTGCACGAGTGGGTTACATCGAACTGGATCTCAACAGCGGTAAGATCCTTGAGAG
TTTTCGCCCCGAAGAACGTTTTCCAATGATGAGCACTTTTAAAGTTCTGCTATGTGGCGCGGTATTATCC
CGTATTGACGCCGGGCAAGAGCAACTCGGTCGCCGCATACACTATTCTCAGAATGACTTGGTTGAGTACT
CACCAGTCACAGAAAAGCATCTTACGGATGGCATGACAGTAAGAGAATTATGCAGTGCTGCCATAACCAT
GAGTGATAACACTGCGGCCAACTTACTTCTGACAACGATCGGAGGACCGAAGGAGCTAACCGCTTTTTTG
CACAACATGGGGGATCATGTAACTCGCCTTGATCGTTGGGAACCGGAGCTGAATGAAGCCATACCAAACG
ACGAGCGTGACACCACGATGCCTGTAGCAATGGCAACAACGTTGCGCAAACTATTAACTGGCGAACTACT
TACTCTAGCTTCCCGGCAACAATTAATAGACTGGATGGAGGCGGATAAAGTTGCAGGACCACTTCTGCGC
TCGGCCCTTCCGGCTGGCTGGTTTATTGCTGATAAATCTGGAGCCGGTGAGCGTGGGTCTCGCGGTATCA
TTGCAGCACTGGGGCCAGATGGTAAGCCCTCCCGTATCGTAGTTATCTACACGACGGGGAGTCAGGCAAC
TATGGATGAACGAAATAGACAGATCGCTGAGATAGGTGCCTCACTGATTAAGCATTGGTAACTGTCAGAC
CAAGTTTACTCATATATACTTTAGATTGATTTAAAACTTCATTTTTAATTTAAAAGGATCTAGGTGAAGA
TCCTTTTTGATAATCTCATGACCAAAATCCCTTAACGTGAGTTTTCGTTCCACTGAGCGTCAGACCCCGT
AGAAAAGATCAAAGGATCTTCTTGAGATCCTTTTTTTCTGCGCGTAATCTGCTGCTTGCAAACAAAAAAA
CCACCGCTACCAGCGGTGGTTTGTTTGCCGGATCAAGAGCTACCAACTCTTTTTCCGAAGGTAACTGGCT
TCAGCAGAGCGCAGATACCAAATACTGTTCTTCTAGTGTAGCCGTAGTTAGGCCACCACTTCAAGAACTC
TGTAGCACCGCCTACATACCTCGCTCTGCTAATCCTGTTACCAGTGGCTGCTGCCAGTGGCGATAAGTCG
TGTCTTACCGGGTTGGACTCAAGACGATAGTTACCGGATAAGGCGCAGCGGTCGGGCTGAACGGGGGGTT
CGTGCACACAGCCCAGCTTGGAGCGAACGACCTACACCGAACTGAGATACCTACAGCGTGAGCTATGAGA
AAGCGCCACGCTTCCCGAAGGGAGAAAGGCGGACAGGTATCCGGTAAGCGGCAGGGTCGGAACAGGAGAG
CGCACGAGGGAGCTTCCAGGGGGAAACGCCTGGTATCTTTATAGTCCTGTCGGGTTTCGCCACCTCTGAC
TTGAGCGTCGATTTTTGTGATGCTCGTCAGGGGGGCGGAGCCTATGGAAAAACGCCAGCAACGCGGCCTT
TTTACGGTTCCTGGCCTTTTGCTGGCCTTTTGCTCACATGTTCTTTCCTGCGTTATCCCCTGATTCTGTG
GATAACCGTATTACCGCCTTTGAGTGAGCTGATACCGCTCGCCGCAGCCGAACGACCGAGCGCAGCGAGT
CAGTGAGCGAGGAAGCGGAAGAGCGCCCAATACGCAAACCGCCTCTCCCCGCGCGTTGGCCGATTCATTA
ATGCAGCTGGCACGACAGGTTTCCCGACTGGAAAGCGGGCAGTGAGCGCAACGCAATTAATGTGAGTTAG
CTCACTCATTAGGCACCCCAGGCTTTACACTTTATGCTTCCGGCTCGTATGTTGTGTGGAATTGTGAGCG
GATAACAATTTCACACAGGAAACAGCTATGACCATGATTACGCCAAGCGCGCAATTAACCCTCACTAAAG
GGAACAAAAGCTGGAGCTGCAAGCTTAATGTAGTCTTATGCAATACTCTTGTAGTCTTGCAACATGGTAA
CGATGAGTTAGCAACATGCCTTACAAGGAGAGAAAAAGCACCGTGCATGCCGATTGGTGGAAGTAAGGTG
GTACGATCGTGCCTTATTAGGAAGGCAACAGACGGGTCTGACATGGATTGGACGAACCACTGAATTGCCG
CATTGCAGAGATATTGTATTTAAGTGCCTAGCTCGATACATAAACGGGTCTCTCTGGTTAGACCAGATCT
GAGCCTGGGAGCTCTCTGGCTAACTAGGGAACCCACTGCTTAAGCCTCAATAAAGCTTGCCTTGAGTGCT
TCAAGTAGTGTGTGCCCGTCTGTTGTGTGACTCTGGTAACTAGAGATCCCTCAGACCCTTTTAGTCAGTG
TGGAAAATCTCTAGCAGTGGCGCCCGAACAGGGACTTGAAAGCGAAAGGGAAACCAGAGGAGCTCTCTCG
ACGCAGGACTCGGCTTGCTGAAGCGCGCACGGCAAGAGGCGAGGGGCGGCGACTGGTGAGTACGCCAAAA
ATTTTGACTAGCGGAGGCTAGAAGGAGAGAGATGGGTGCGAGAGCGTCAGTATTAAGCGGGGGAGAATTA
GATCGCGATGGGAAAAAATTCGGTTAAGGCCAGGGGGAAAGAAAAAATATAAATTAAAACATATAGTATG
GGCAAGCAGGGAGCTAGAACGATTCGCAGTTAATCCTGGCCTGTTAGAAACATCAGAAGGCTGTAGACAA
ATACTGGGACAGCTACAACCATCCCTTCAGACAGGATCAGAAGAACTTAGATCATTATATAATACAGTAG
CAACCCTCTATTGTGTGCATCAAAGGATAGAGATAAAAGACACCAAGGAAGCTTTAGACAAGATAGAGGA
AGAGCAAAACAAAAGTAAGACCACCGCACAGCAAGCGGCCGCTGATCTTCAGACCTGGAGGAGGAGATAT
GAGGGACAATTGGAGAAGTGAATTATATAAATATAAAGTAGTAAAAATTGAACCATTAGGAGTAGCACCC
ACCAAGGCAAAGAGAAGAGTGGTGCAGAGAGAAAAAAGAGCAGTGGGAATAGGAGCTTTGTTCCTTGGGT
TCTTGGGAGCAGCAGGAAGCACTATGGGCGCAGCGTCAATGACGCTGACGGTACAGGCCAGACAATTATT
GTCTGGTATAGTGCAGCAGCAGAACAATTTGCTGAGGGCTATTGAGGCGCAACAGCATCTGTTGCAACTC
ACAGTCTGGGGCATCAAGCAGCTCCAGGCAAGAATCCTGGCTGTGGAAAGATACCTAAAGGATCAACAGC
TCCTGGGGATTTGGGGTTGCTCTGGAAAACTCATTTGCACCACTGCTGTGCCTTGGAATGCTAGTTGGAG
TAATAAATCTCTGGAACAGATTTGGAATCACACGACCTGGATGGAGTGGGACAGAGAAATTAACAATTAC
ACAAGCTTAATACACTCCTTAATTGAAGAATCGCAAAACCAGCAAGAAAAGAATGAACAAGAATTATTGG
AATTAGATAAATGGGCAAGTTTGTGGAATTGGTTTAACATAACAAATTGGCTGTGGTATATAAAATTATT
CATAATGATAGTAGGAGGCTTGGTAGGTTTAAGAATAGTTTTTGCTGTACTTTCTATAGTGAATAGAGTT
AGGCAGGGATATTCACCATTATCGTTTCAGACCCACCTCCCAACCCCGAGGGGACCCAGAGAGGGCCTAT
TTCCCATGATTCCTTCATATTTGCATATACGATACAAGGCTGTTAGAGAGATAATTAGAATTAATTTGAC
TGTAAACACAAAGATATTAGTACAAAATACGTGACGTAGAAAGTAATAATTTCTTGGGTAGTTTGCAGTT
TTAAAATTATGTTTTAAAATGGACTATCATATGCTTACCGTAACTTGAAAGTATTTCGATTTCTTGGCTT
TATATATCTTGTGGAAAGGACGAAACACCGGAGACGGTTGTAAATGAGCACACAAAATACACATGCTAAA
ATATTATATTCTATGACCTTTATAAAATCAACCAAAATCTTCTTTTTAATAACTTTAGTATCAATAATTA
GAATTTTTATGTTCCTTTTTGCAAACTTTTAATAAAAATGAGCAAAATAAAAAAACGCTAGTTTTAGTAA
CTCGCGTTGTTTTCTTCACCTTTAATAATAGCTACTCCACCACTTGTTCCTAAGCGGTCAGCTCCTGCTT
CAATCATTTTTTGAGCATCTTCAAATGTTCTAACTCCACCAGCTGCTTTAACTAAAGCATTGTCTTTAAC
AACTGACTTCATTAGTTTAACATCTTCAAATGTTGCACCTGATTTTGAAAATCCTGTTGATGTTTTAACA
AATTCTAATCCAGCTTCAACAGCTATTTCACAAGCTTTCATGATTTCTTCTTTTGTTAATAAACAATTTT
CCATAATACATTTAACAACATGTGATCCAGCTGCTTTTTTTACAGCTTTCATGTCTTCTAAAACTAATTC
ATAATTTTTGTCTTTTAATGCACCAATATTTAATACCATATCAATTTCTGTTGCACCATCTTTAATTGCT
TCAGAAACTTCGAATGCTTTTGTAGCTGTTGTGCATGCACCTAGAGGAAAACCTACAACATTTGTTATTC
CTACATTTGTGCCTTTTAATAATTCTTTACAATAGCTTGTTCAATATGAATTAACACAAACTGTTGCAAA
ATCAAATTCAATTGCTTCATCACATAATTGTTTAATTTCAGCTTTCGTAGCATCTTGTTTTAATAATGTG
TGATCTATATATTTGTTTAGTTTCATTTTTTCTCCTATATATTCATTTTTAATTTTAATTCTTTAATAAT
TTCGTCTACTTTAACTTTAGCGTTTTGAACAGATTCACCAACACCTATAAAATAAATTTTTAGTTTAGGT
TCAGTTCCACTTGGGCGAACAGCAAATCATGACTTATCTTCTAAATAAAATTTTAGTAAGTCTTGTCCTG
GCATATTATACATTCCATCGATGTAGTCTTCAACATTAACAACTTTAAGTCCAGCAATTTGAGTTAAGGG
TGTTGCTCTCAATGATTTCATTAATGGTTCAATTTTTAATTTCTTTTCTTCTGGTTTAAAATTCAAGTTT
AAAGTGAAAGTGTAATATGCACCCATTTCTTTAAATAAATCTTCTAAATAGTCTACTAATGTTTTATTTT
GTTTTTTATAAAATCAAGCAGCCTCTGCTATTAATATAGAAGCTTGTATTCCATCTTTATCTCTAGCTGA
GTCATCAATTACATATCCATAACTTTCTTCATAAGCAAAAACAAAATTTAATCCGTTATCTTCTTCTTTA
GCAATTTCTCTACCCATTCATTTAAATCCAGTTAAAGTTTTTACAATATTAACTCCATATTTTTCATGAG
CGATTCTATCACCCAAATCACTTGTTACAAAACTTGAATATAGAGCCGGATTTTTTGGAATGCTATTTAA
GCGTTTTAGATTTGATAATTTTCAATCAATTAAAATTGGTCCTGTTTGATTTCCATCTAATCTTACAAAA
TGACCATCATGTTTTATTGCCATTCCAAATCTGTCAGCATCTGGGTCATTCATAATAATAATATCTGCAT
CATGTTTAATACCATATTCAAGCGGTATTTTTCATGCAGGATCAAATTCTGGATTTGGATTTACAACATT
TTTAAATGTTTCATCTTCAAATGCATGCTCTTCAACCTCAATAACGTTATATCCTGATTCACGTAATATT
TTTGGGGTAAATTTAGTTCCTGTTCCATTAACTGCGCTAAAAATAATTTTTAAATCTTTTTTAGCTTCTT
GCTCTTTTTTGTACGTCTCTGTTTTAGAGCTAGAAATAGCAAGTTAAAATAAGGCTAGTCCGTTATCAAC
TTGAAAAAGTGGCACCGAGTCGGTGCTTTTTTAAGCTTGGCGTAACTAGATCTTGAGACAAATGGCAGTA
TTCATCCACAATTTTAAAAGAAAAGGGGGGATTGGGGGGTACAGTGCAGGGGAAAGAATAGTAGACATAA
TAGCAACAGACATACAAACTAAAGAATTACAAAAACAAATTACAAAAATTCAAAATTTTCGGGTTTATTA
CAGGGACAGCAGAGATCCACTTTGGCGCCGGCTCGAGGGGGCCCGGGTGCAAAGATGGATAAAGTTTTAA
ACAGAGAGGAATCTTTGCAGCTAATGGACCTTCTAGGTCTTGAAAGGAGTGGGAATTGGCTCCGGTGCCC
GTCAGTGGGCAGAGCGCACATCGCCCACAGTCCCCGAGAAGTTGGGGGGAGGGGTCGGCAATTGATCCGG
TGCCTAGAGAAGGTGGCGCGGGGTAAACTGGGAAAGTGATGTCGTGTACTGGCTCCGCCTTTTTCCCGAG
GGTGGGGGAGAACCGTATATAAGTGCAGTAGTCGCCGTGAACGTTCTTTTTCGCAACGGGTTTGCCGCCA
GAACACAGGTAAGTGCCGTGTGTGGTTCCCGCGGGCCTGGCCTCTTTACGGGTTATGGCCCTTGCGTGCC
TTGAATTACTTCCACCTGGCTGCAGTACGTGATTCTTGATCCCGAGCTTCGGGTTGGAAGTGGGTGGGAG
AGTTCGAGGCCTTGCGCTTAAGGAGCCCCTTCGCCTCGTGCTTGAGTTGAGGCCTGGCCTGGGCGCTGGG
GCCGCCGCGTGCGAATCTGGTGGCACCTTCGCGCCTGTCTCGCTGCTTTCGATAAGTCTCTAGCCATTTA
AAATTTTTGATGACCTGCTGCGACGCTTTTTTTCTGGCAAGATAGTCTTGTAAATGCGGGCCAAGATCTG
CACACTGGTATTTCGGTTTTTGGGGCCGCGGGCGGCGACGGGGCCCGTGCGTCCCAGCGCACATGTTCGG
CGAGGCGGGGCCTGCGAGCGCGGCCACCGAGAATCGGACGGGGGTAGTCTCAAGCTGGCCGGCCTGCTCT
GGTGCCTGGCCTCGCGCCGCCGTGTATCGCCCCGCCCTGGGCGGCAAGGCTGGCCCGGTCGGCACCAGTT
GCGTGAGCGGAAAGATGGCCGCTTCCCGGCCCTGCTGCAGGGAGCTCAAAATGGAGGACGCGGCGCTCGG
GAGAGCGGGCGGGTGAGTCACCCACACAAAGGAAAAGGGCCTTTCCGTCCTCAGCCGTCGCTTCATGTGA
CTCCACGGAGTACCGGGCGCCGTCCAGGCACCTCGATTAGTTCTCGAGCTTTTGGAGTACGTCGTCTTTA
GGTTGGGGGGAGGGGTTTTATGCGATGGAGTTTCCCCACACTGAGTGGGTGGAGACTGAAGTTAGGCCAG
CTTGGCACTTGATGTAATTCTCCTTGGAATTTGCCCTTTTTGAGTTTGGATCTTGGTTCATTCTCAAGCC
TCAGACAGTGGTTCAAAGTTTTTTTCTTCCATTTCAGGTGTCGTGA
Features (pLannotate 1.2.2; 30 found; start..end, strand, type, name):
     13..690     +  CDS            E2-Crimson: far-red noncytotoxic tetrameric variant of DsRed fluorescent protein (Strack et al., 2009) mammalian codon-optimized
    706..1294    +  misc_feature   WPRE: woodchuck hepatitis virus posttranscriptional regulatory element
   1345..1364    +  misc_feature   cPPT/CTS (fragment): central polypurine tract and central termination sequence of HIV-1
   1366..1599    +  LTR            3' LTR (ΔU3): self-inactivating 3' long terminal repeat (LTR) from HIV-1
   1677..1798    +  polyA_signal   SV40 poly(A) signal: SV40 polyadenylation signal
   1838..1973    +  rep_origin     SV40 ori: SV40 origin of replication
   1994..2012    -  promoter       T7 promoter: promoter for bacteriophage T7 RNA polymerase
   2020..2175    +  CDS            lacZα (fragment): LacZα fragment of β-galactosidase; lacZ fragment
   2180..2608    +  rep_origin     f1 ori (sequence partly withheld): f1 bacteriophage origin of replication; arrow indicates direction of (+) strand synthesis
   2661..2765    +  promoter       AmpR promoter: bla
   2766..3626    +  CDS            AmpR: β-lactamase; bla; confers resistance to ampicillin, carbenicillin, and related antibiotics
   3797..4385    +  rep_origin     ori: high-copy-number ColE1/pMB1/pBR322/pUC origin of replication
   4568..4660    +  CDS            lacI (fragment): lac repressor; lacI; The lac repressor binds to the lac operator to inhibit transcription in E. coli. This inhibition can be relieved by adding lactose or isopropyl-β-D-thiogalactopyranoside (IPTG).
   4673..4694    +  protein_bind   CAP binding site: CAP binding activates transcription in the presence of cAMP. E. coli catabolite activator protein
   4709..4739    +  promoter       lac promoter: promoter for the E. coli lac operon
   4747..4763    +  protein_bind   lac operator: The lac repressor binds to the lac operator to inhibit transcription in E. coli. This inhibition can be relieved by adding lactose or isopropyl-β-D-thiogalactopyranoside (IPTG). lac repressor encoded by lacI
   4808..4826    +  promoter       T3 promoter: promoter for bacteriophage T3 RNA polymerase
   4854..5080    +  promoter       RSV promoter: Rous sarcoma virus enhancer/promoter
   5081..5261    +  LTR            5' LTR (truncated): truncated 5' long terminal repeat (LTR) from HIV-1
   5308..5433    +  misc_feature   HIV-1 Ψ: packaging signal of human immunodeficiency virus type 1
   5417..5780    +  CDS            HIV-1 gag (fragment): gag protein from human immunodeficiency virus 1; gag
   5926..6159    +  misc_feature   RRE: The Rev response element (RRE) of HIV-1 allows for Rev-dependent mRNA export from the nucleus to the cytoplasm.
   6536..6562    +  CDS            Rev (fragment): human immunodeficiency virus 1 (HIV-1) Rev protein; rev; enhances nuclear export of unspliced and incompletely spliced viral mRNAs
   6566..6806    +  promoter       U6 promoter: RNA polymerase III promoter for human U6 snRNA
   6992..7651    -  CDS            deoC1: DEOC1_STAAN - Also known as dra. Experimental evidence at protein level: Swiss-Prot protein existence level 1. Catalyzes a reversible aldol reaction between acetaldehyde and D-glyceraldehyde 3-phosphate to generate 2-deoxy-D-ribose 5- phosphate. From Staphylococcus aureus (strain N315).
   8696..8771    +  misc_RNA       gRNA scaffold: guide RNA scaffold for the Streptococcus pyogenes CRISPR/Cas9 system
   8827..8944    +  misc_feature   cPPT/CTS: central polypurine tract and central termination sequence of HIV-1
   9010..9076    +  CDS            small t antigen (fragment): SV40 (simian virus 40) small t antigen
   9102..9313    +  promoter       EF-1α core promoter: core promoter for human elongation factor EF-1α
   9314..10252   +  intron         EF-1α intron A: intron upstream of the start codon of human EF-1α
