[The description below was written by a language model from this plasmid's Addgene catalogue record, the feature table of its GenBank file and pLannotate feature annotations shown in this document.]
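Description:
lentiGuide-Crimson is a roughly 10.3 kb third-generation-style, self-inactivating HIV-1 lentiviral vector for delivering a Streptococcus pyogenes Cas9 guide RNA to mammalian cells, with a fluorescent marker in place of drug selection. According to the depositor, it was derived from lentiGuide-Puro by replacing the puromycin resistance gene with the Crimson reporter. In bacteria it is maintained through a high-copy ColE1/pUC-type origin and ampicillin resistance (bla). An f1 origin, SV40 origin and poly(A) signal, and lac/T7/T3 promoter remnants are carried over from the backbone. Because of the repeated LTRs, the record recommends recombination-deficient strains.

The viral genome is transcribed from an RSV promoter fused to a truncated 5′ LTR. It carries the Psi packaging signal, the RRE for Rev-dependent nuclear export, a cPPT/CTS element, and a U3-deleted 3′ LTR that inactivates LTR promoter activity after integration. Within this unit, a human U6 Pol III promoter drives the sgRNA cassette. Nearly 1.9 kb of sequence separates the U6 promoter from the S. pyogenes gRNA scaffold; it appears to be a stuffer that is replaced when a custom spacer is cloned through the BsmBI sites, and the bacterial deoC-like ORF flagged there by automated annotation is probably incidental. Downstream, the EF-1α promoter with its intron A and a Kozak sequence drives codon-optimized E2-Crimson, a far-red tetrameric DsRed variant, followed by WPRE to enhance transcript expression.

The plasmid encodes no Cas9, so the nuclease must be supplied separately. Transduced cells are identified or sorted by far-red fluorescence. The associated publication used Cas9-mediated in situ saturating mutagenesis to dissect the BCL11A enhancer.
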