Addgene plasmid #70683: lentiGuide-Crimson
Purpose: Expresses S. pyogenes CRISPR chimeric RNA element with customizable sgRNA from U6 promoter and Crimson reporter from EF-1a promoter. Lentiviral backbone.
Depositing lab: Daniel Bauer. Depositing organization: Boston Children's Hospital. Publication: BCL11A enhancer dissection by Cas9-mediated in situ saturating mutagenesis. Canver MC, Smith EC, Sher F, Pinello L, Sanjana NE, Shalem O, Chen DD, Schupp PG, Vinjamur DS, Garcia SP, Luc S, Kurita R, Nakamura Y, Fujiwara Y, Maeda T, Yuan GC, Zhang F, Orkin SH, Bauer DE. Nature. 2015 Sep 16. doi: 10.1038/nature15521. PubMed 26375006.
Backbone
  Vector backbone: Custom
  Backbone size w/o insert (bp): 9482
  Total vector size (bp): 10260
  Vector type: Mammalian Expression, Lentiviral, CRISPR
  Selectable markers: Crimson Reporter
Growth in bacteria
  Bacterial resistance: Ampicillin, 100 μg/mL
  Growth temperature: 37°C
  Growth strain: NEB Stable
  Growth instructions: Only amplify in RecA- bacteria (eg. Stbl3).
  Copy number: High Copy
Gene/Insert 1
  Gene/Insert name: S. pyogenes sgRNA cassette (alt name: S. pyogenes CRISPR customizable RNA element)
  Species: Synthetic
  Insert size (bp): 100
  Promoter: hU6
  Cloning method: Restriction Enzyme; 5′ cloning site BsmBI (not destroyed); 3′ cloning site N/A (unknown if destroyed)
  Sequencing primers: 5′ U6 [5'-GAGGGCCTATTTCCCATGATT-3']
Gene/Insert 2
  Gene/Insert name: Crimson Reporter
  Species: Synthetic
  Insert size (bp): 678
  Promoter: Ef1-a
  Cloning method: Restriction Enzyme; 5′ cloning site BsiWI (not destroyed); 3′ cloning site MluI (not destroyed)
  Sequencing primers: 5′ EF1a-F [5'-TCAAGCCTCAGACAGTGGTTC-3']
Terms and licenses: Academic/Nonprofit Terms; Industry Terms: Not Available to Industry
Depositor comments: Cloned in Crimson Reporter in place of PURO reporter into lentiGuide-Puro. Improved vectors and genome-wide libraries for CRISPR screening. Sanjana NE, Shalem O, Zhang F. Nat Methods. 2014 Aug;11(8):783-4. doi: 10.1038/nmeth.3047. 10.1038/nmeth.3047 PubMed 25075903 Canver MC, Smith EC, Sher F, Pinello L, Sanjana NE, Shalem O, Chen DD, Schupp PG, Vinjamur DS, Garcia SP, Luc S, Kurita R, Nakamura Y, Fujiwara Y, Maeda T, Yuan G, Zhang F, Orkin SH, Bauer DE. BCL11A enhancer dissection by Cas9-mediated in situ saturating mutagenesis. Nature. 2015 September 16; in press; doi:10.1038/nature15521.
How to cite: lentiGuide-Crimson was a gift from Daniel Bauer (Addgene plasmid # 70683 ; http://n2t.net/addgene:70683 ; RRID:Addgene_70683)
