>Addgene plasmid #70683 | lentiGuide-Crimson | addgene partial sequence | sequence record 135169 | Top_Fop 5'-TCACCATTATCGTTTCAGAC-3'
CCAGAGAGGGCCTATTTCCCATGATTCCTTCATATTTGCATATACGATACAAGGCTGTTAGAGAGATAAT
TAGAATTAATTTGACTGTAAACACAAAGATATTAGTACAAAATACGTGACGTAGAAAGTAATAATTTCTT
GGGTAGTTTGCAGTTTTAAAATTATGTTTTAAAATGGACTATCATATGCTTACCGTAACTTGAAAGTATT
TCGATTTCTTGGCTTTATATATCTTGTGGAAAGGACGAAACACCGGAGACGGTTGTAAATGAGCACACAA
AATACACATGCTAAAATATTATATTCTATGACCTTTATAAAATCAACCAAAATCTTCTTTTTAATAACTT
TAGTATCAATAATTAGAATTTTTATGTTCCTTTTTGCAAACTTTTAATAAAAATGAGCAAAATAAAAAAA
CGCTAGTTTTAGTAACTCGCGTTGTTTTCTTCACCTTTAATAATAGCTACTCCACCACTTGTTCCTAAGC
GGTCAGCTCCTGCTTCAATCATTTTTTGAGCATCTTCAAATGTTCTAACTCCACCAGCTGCTTTAACTAA
AGCATTGTCTTTAACAACTGACTTCATTAGTTTAACATCTTCAAATGTTGCACCTGATTTTGAAAATCCT
GTTGATGTTTTAACAAATTCTAATCCAGCTTCAACAGCTATTTCACAAGCTTTCATGATTTCTTCTTTTG
TTAATAAACAATTTTCCATAATACATTTAACAACATGTGATCCAGCTGCTTTTTTTACAGCTTTCATGTC
TTCTAAAACTAATTCATAATTTTTGTCTTTTAATGCACCAATATTTAATACCATATCAATTTCTGTTGCA
CCATCTTTAATTGCTTCAGAAACTTCGAATGCTTTTGTAGCTGTTGTGCATGCACCTAGAGGAAAACCTA
CAACATTTGTTATTCCTACATTTGTGCCTTTTAATAATTCTTTACAATAGCTTGTTCAATATGAATTAAC
ACAAACTG
