>Addgene plasmid #70683 | lentiGuide-Crimson | addgene partial sequence | sequence record 135171 | EF1a-F 5'-TCAAGCCTCAGACAGTGGTTC-3'
CATTTCAGGTGTCGTGACGTACGGCCACCATGGATAGCACTGAGAACGTCATCAAGCCCTTCATGCGCTT
CAAGGTGCACATGGAGGGCTCCGTGAACGGCCACGAGTTCGAGATCGAGGGCGTGGGCGAGGGCAAGCCC
TACGAGGGCACCCAGACCGCCAAGCTGCAAGTGACCAAGGGCGGCCCCCTGCCCTTCGCCTGGGACATCC
TGTCCCCCCAGTTCTTCTACGGCTCCAAGGCGTACATCAAGCACCCCGCCGACATCCCCGACTACCTCAA
GCAGTCCTTCCCCGAGGGCTTCAAGTGGGAGCGCGTGATGAACTTCGAGGACGGCGGCGTGGTGACCGTG
ACCCAGGACTCCTCCCTGCAGGACGGCACCCTCATCTACCACGTGAAGTTCATCGGCGTGAACTTCCCCT
CCGACGGCCCCGTAATGCAGAAGAAGACTCTGGGCTGGGAGCCCTCCACTGAGCGCAACTACCCCCGCGA
CGGCGTGCTGAAGGGCGAGAACCACATGGCGCTGAAGCTGAAGGGCGGCGGCCACTACCTGTGTGAGTTC
AAGTCCATCTACATGGCCAAGAAGCCCGTGAAGCTGCCCGGCTACCACTACGTGGACTACAAGCTCGACA
TCACCTCCCACAACGAGGACTACACCGTGGTGGAGCAGTACGAGCGCGCCGAGGCCCGCCACCACCTGTT
CCAGTAGACGCGTTAAGTCGACAATCAACCTCTGGATTACAAAATTTGTGAAAGATTGACTGGTATTCTT
AACTATGTTGCTCCTTTTACGCTATGTGGATACGCTGCTTTAATGCCTTTGTATCATGCTATTGCTTCCC
GTATGGCTTTCATTTTCTCCTCCTTGTATAAATCCTGGTTGCTGTCTCTTTATGAGGAGTTGTGGCCCGT
TGTCAGGCAACGTGGCGTGGTGTGCACTGTGTTTGCTGACGCAACCCCCACTGGTTGGGGCATTGCCACC
ACCTGTCAGCTCCTTTCCGGGACTTTCGCTTTCCCCCTCCCTATTGCCACGGCGGAACTCATCGCCGCCT
GCCTTGCCCGCTGCTGGACAGGGGCTCGGCTGTTGGG
