>Addgene plasmid #70683 | lentiGuide-Crimson | addgene partial sequence | sequence record 137523 | EF1a-R 5'-CACGGCGACTACTGCACTTA-3'
AAAGGCGGAGCCAGTACACGACATCACTTTCCCAGTTTACCCCGCGCCACCTTCTCTAGGCACCGGATCA
ATTGCCGACCCCTCCCCCCAACTTCTCGGGGACTGTGGGCGATGTGCGCTCTGCCCACTGACGGGCACCG
GAGCCAATTCCCACTCCTTTCAAGACCTAGAAGGTCCATTAGCTGCAAAGATTCCTCTCTGTTTAAAACT
TTATCCATCTTTGCACCCGGGCCCCCTCGAGCCGGCGCCAAAGTGGATCTCTGCTGTCCCTGTAATAAAC
CCGAAAATTTTGAATTTTTGTAATTTGTTTTTGTAATTCTTTAGTTTGTATGTCTGTTGCTATTATGTCT
ACTATTCTTTCCCCTGCACTGTACCCCCCAATCCCCCCTTTTCTTTTAAAATTGTGGATGAATACTGCCA
TTTGTCTCAAGATCTAGTTACGCCAAGCTTAAAAAAGCACCGACTCGGTGCCACTTTTTCAAGTTGATAA
CGGACTAGCCTTATTTTAACTTGCTATTTCTAGCTCTAAAACAGAGACGTACAAAAAAGAGCAAGAAGCT
AAAAAAGATTTAAAAATTATTTTTAGCGCAGTTAATGGAACAGGAACTAAATTTACCCCAAAAATATTAC
GTGAATCAGGATATAACGTTATTGAGGTTGAAGAGCATGCATTTGAAGATGAAACATTTAAAAATGTTGT
AAATCCAAATCCAGAATTTGATCCTGCATGAAAAATACCGCTTGAATATGGTATTAAACATGATGCAGAT
ATTATTATTATGAATGACCCAGATGCTGACAGATTTGGAATGGCAATAAAACATGATGGTCATTTTGTAA
GATTAGATGGAAATCAAACAGGACCAATTTTAATTGATTGAAAATTATCAAATCTAAAACGCTTAAATAG
CATTCCAAAA
